>Addgene plasmid #229325 | pXTK088 [CDS_GFP_PartType9] | addgene full sequence | sequence record 464714 | Addgene NGS Result
TTGAGATCCTTTTTTTCTGCGCGTAATCTGCTGCTTGCAAACAAAAAAACCACCGCTACCAGCGGTGGTT
TGTTTGCCGGATCAAGAGCTACCAACTCTTTTTCCGAAGGTAACTGGCTTCAGCAGAGCGCAGATACCAA
ATACTGTTCTTCTAGTGTAGCCGTAGTTAGGCCACCACTTCAAGAACTCTGTAGCACCGCCTACATACCT
CGCTCTGCTAATCCTGTTACCAGTGGCTGCTGCCAGTGGCGATAAGTCGTGTCTTACCGGGTTGGACTCA
AGACGATAGTTACCGGATAAGGCGCAGCGGTCGGGCTGAACGGGGGGTTCGTGCACACAGCCCAGCTTGG
AGCGAACGACCTACACCGAACTGAGATACCTACAGCGTGAGCTATGAGAAAGCGCCACGCTTCCCGAAGG
GAGAAAGGCGGACAGGTATCCGGTAAGCGGCAGGGTCGGAACAGGAGAGCGCACGAGGGAGCTTCCAGGG
GGAAACGCCTGGTATCTTTATAGTCCTGTCGGGTTTCGCCACCTCTGACTTGAGCGTCGATTTTTGTGAT
GCTCGTCAGGGGGGCGGAGCCTATGGAAAAACGCCAGCAACGCGAGTCGGTCTCTAATGAGTAAAGGAGA
AGAACTTTTCACTGGAGTTGTCCCAATTCTTGTTGAATTAGATGGTGATGTTAATGGGCACAAATTTTCT
GTCAGTGGAGAGGGTGAAGGTGATGCAACATACGGAAAACTTACCCTTAAATTTATTTGCACTACTGGAA
AACTACCTGTTCCATGGCCAACACTTGTCACTACTTTGACTTATGGTGTTCAATGCTTTTCAAGATACCC
AGATCATATGAAACGGCATGACTTTTTCAAGAGTGCCATGCCCGAAGGTTATGTACAGGAAAGAACTATA
TTTTTCAAAGATGACGGGAACTACAAGACACGTGCTGAAGTCAAGTTTGAAGGTGATACCCTTGTTAATA
GAATCGAGTTAAAAGGTATTGATTTTAAAGAAGATGGAAACATTCTTGGACACAAATTGGAATACAACTA
TAACTCACACAATGTATACATCATGGCAGACAAACAAAAGAATGGAATCAAAGTTAACTTCAAAATTAGA
CACAACATTGAAGATGGAAGCGTTCAACTAGCAGACCATTATCAACAAAATACTCCAATTGGCGATGGCC
CTGTCCTTTTACCAGACAACCATTACCTGTCCACACAATCTGCCCTTTCGAAAGATCCCAACGAAAAGAG
GGACCACATGGTCCTTCTTGAGTTTGTAACAGCTGCTGGGATTACACATGGCATGGATGAACTATACAAA
TAGATCTTGAGACCAGAGTAGCCCGCCTAATGAGCGGGCTTTTTTTTAATTCCCCTATTTGTTTATTTTT
CTAAATACATTCAAATATGTATCCGCTCATGAGACAATAACCCTGATAAATGCTTCAATAATATTGAAAA
AGGAAGAGTATGAGCATTCAGCATTTTCGTGTGGCGCTGATTCCGTTTTTTGCGGCGTTTTGCCTGCCGG
TGTTTGCGCATCCGGAAACCCTGGTGAAAGTGAAAGATGCGGAAGATCAACTGGGTGCGCGCGTGGGCTA
TATTGAACTGGATCTGAACAGCGGCAAAATTCTGGAATCTTTTCGTCCGGAAGAACGTTTTCCGATGATG
AGCACCTTTAAAGTGCTGCTGTGCGGTGCGGTTCTGAGCCGTGTGGATGCGGGCCAGGAACAACTGGGCC
GTCGTATTCATTATAGCCAGAACGATCTGGTGGAATATAGCCCGGTGACCGAAAAACATCTGACCGATGG
CATGACCGTGCGTGAACTGTGCAGCGCGGCGATTACCATGAGCGATAACACCGCGGCGAACCTGCTGCTG
ACGACCATTGGCGGTCCGAAAGAACTGACCGCGTTTCTGCATAACATGGGCGATCATGTGACCCGTCTGG
ATCGTTGGGAACCGGAACTGAACGAAGCGATTCCGAACGATGAACGTGATACCACCATGCCGGCAGCAAT
GGCGACCACCCTGCGTAAACTGCTGACGGGTGAGCTGCTGACCCTGGCAAGCCGCCAGCAACTGATTGAT
TGGATGGAAGCGGATAAAGTGGCGGGTCCGCTGCTGCGTAGCGCGCTGCCGGCTGGCTGGTTTATTGCGG
ATAAAAGCGGTGCGGGCGAACGTGGCAGCCGTGGCATTATTGCGGCGCTGGGCCCGGATGGTAAACCGAG
CCGTATTGTGGTGATTTATACCACCGGCAGCCAGGCGACGATGGATGAACGTAACCGTCAGATTGCGGAA
ATTGGCGCGAGCCTGATTAAACATTGGTAAACCGATACAATTAAAGGCTCCTTTTGGAGCCTTTTTTTTT
GGACGACCCTTGTCAGATCAAAGGATCTTC
Features (pLannotate 1.2.2; 5 found; start..end, strand, type, name):
      1..589     +  rep_origin     ori: high-copy-number ColE1/pMB1/pBR322/pUC origin of replication
    617..1333    +  CDS            GFP: Aequoria victoria green fluorescent protein
   1388..1479    +  promoter       AmpR promoter: bla
   1480..2337    +  CDS            bla: BLAT_ECOLX - Experimental evidence at protein level: Swiss-Prot protein existence level 1. TEM-type are the most prevalent beta-lactamases in enterobacteria; they hydrolyze the beta-lactam bond in susceptible beta-lactam antibiotics, thus conferring resistance to penicillins and cephalosporins. TEM-3 and TEM-4 are capable of hydrolyzing cefotaxime and ceftazidime. TEM-5 is capable of hydrolyzing ceftazidime. TEM-6 is capable of hydrolyzing ceftazidime and aztreonam. TEM-8/CAZ-2, TEM- 16/CAZ-7 and TEM-24/CAZ-6 are markedly active against ceftazidime. IRT- 4 shows resistance to beta-lactamase in
   2344..2383    +  terminator     fd terminator: central terminator from bacteriophage fd (Otsuka and Kunisawa, 1982)
