[The description below was written by a language model from this plasmid's Addgene catalogue record and pLannotate feature annotations shown in this document.]
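Description:
pXTK088 [CDS_GFP_PartType9] is a small (about 2.4 kb) Golden Gate part plasmid from the XanthoMoClo toolkit, a modular cloning system built for genetic work in the bacterial genera Xanthobacter and Roseixanthobacter. It sits on the pXTK backbone and is catalogued as a bacterial expression vector, though it functions as a storage and donor plasmid for a single standardized part rather than as a finished expression construct. It is propagated in E. coli under ampicillin selection, provided by a TEM-type bla beta-lactamase gene driven by its native AmpR promoter and followed by the bacteriophage fd terminator. Replication relies on a ColE1/pMB1-family origin. The annotation describes this origin as high-copy, whereas the catalogue entry lists the plasmid as low copy, and the record does not resolve this difference.

The payload is a GFP coding sequence, annotated as Aequorea victoria green fluorescent protein and listed as synthetic, assigned to the toolkit's "Part Type 9" position. No promoter, ribosome binding site or terminator is annotated around the GFP open reading frame, consistent with a bare coding-sequence part that depends on other toolkit parts for its regulatory elements once assembled. In modular cloning schemes of this kind, the part is normally flanked by Type IIS restriction sites that release it with defined overhangs for ordered, one-pot assembly. However, the specific enzymes and overhangs are not annotated, and the 5′ cloning site is recorded as unknown. The part is intended for building multi-part constructs in which GFP serves as a fluorescent reporter; the exact role of the Type 9 slot is not stated in the record.
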