Addgene plasmid #229325: pXTK088 [CDS_GFP_PartType9]
Purpose: XanthoMoClo Golden Gate Part Plasmid for cloning, contains CDS_GFP_PartType9
Depositing lab: Michael Springer. Depositing organization: Harvard Medical School. Publication: XanthoMoClo horizontal line A Robust Modular Cloning Genetic Toolkit for the Genera Xanthobacter and Roseixanthobacter. Soltysiak MPM, Ory ALH, Lee AD, Christophersen CE, Jalihal AP, Springer M. ACS Synth Biol. 2025 Apr 18;14(4):1173-1190. doi: 10.1021/acssynbio.4c00806. Epub 2025 Mar 13. PubMed 40080684.
Backbone
  Vector backbone: pXTK
  Vector type: Bacterial Expression
Growth in bacteria
  Bacterial resistance: Ampicillin, 100 μg/mL
  Growth temperature: 37°C
  Growth strain: DH5alpha
  Copy number: Low Copy
Gene/Insert
  Gene/Insert name: GFP (alt name: CDS_GFP_PartType9)
  Species: Synthetic
  Cloning method: Restriction Enzyme; 5′ cloning site unknown (unknown if destroyed)
Terms and licenses: Academic/Nonprofit Terms; Industry Terms: Not Available to Industry
How to cite: pXTK088 [CDS_GFP_PartType9] was a gift from Michael Springer (Addgene plasmid # 229325 ; http://n2t.net/addgene:229325 ; RRID:Addgene_229325)
